Addgene plasmid #62086: pMuLE ENTR MCS R4-R3
Purpose: (Empty Backbone) MuLE (Multiple Lentiviral Expression) Entry vector containing a multiple cloning site. Compatible with MultiSite Gateway cloning
Depositing lab: Ian Frew. Depositing organization: University of Zurich. Publication: A versatile modular vector system for rapid combinatorial mammalian genetics. Albers J, Danzer C, Rechsteiner M, Lehmann H, Brandt LP, Hejhal T, Catalano A, Busenhart P, Goncalves AF, Brandt S, Bode PK, Bode-Lesniewska B, Wild PJ, Frew IJ. J Clin Invest. 2015 Mar 9. pii: 79743. doi: 10.1172/JCI79743. PubMed 25751063.
Backbone
  Vector backbone: N/A
  Vector type: Mammalian Expression ; MuLE Gateway Entry Vector
Growth in bacteria
  Bacterial resistance: Kanamycin, 50 μg/mL
  Growth temperature: 37°C
  Growth strain: DH5alpha
  Copy number: High Copy
Gene/Insert
  Gene/Insert name: None
Terms and licenses: Academic/Nonprofit Terms; Industry Terms: Not Available to Industry
How to cite: pMuLE ENTR MCS R4-R3 was a gift from Ian Frew (Addgene plasmid # 62086 ; http://n2t.net/addgene:62086 ; RRID:Addgene_62086)
