[The description below was written by a language model from this plasmid's Addgene catalogue record and pLannotate feature annotations shown in this document.]
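Description:
pMuLE ENTR MCS R4-R3 is a small (about 2.8 kb) empty Gateway entry vector from the MuLE (Multiple Lentiviral Expression) modular cloning system. It is not itself a lentiviral or expression plasmid: the annotated sequence contains no mammalian promoter, LTRs or packaging signal, and the record lists no insert and no named parental backbone. It is maintained in E. coli through a high-copy ColE1/pUC-type origin and selected with kanamycin through an aminoglycoside phosphotransferase (KanR) gene.

The functional core is a short interval of roughly 110 bp flanked by attR4 and attR3 recombination sites, which corresponds to the multiple cloning site described in the catalogue entry, although the MCS is not annotated as a separate feature. A user clones an element of choice, such as a promoter, cDNA or shRNA cassette, into this MCS. The R4-R3 site pair then defines the position that module takes when several entry clones are combined in a single MultiSite Gateway LR reaction with a lentiviral destination vector, so that multiple genetic elements can be assembled in a fixed order on one lentiviral genome.

Upstream of the att-flanked region lie rrnB T1 and T2 transcription terminators, which in standard entry backbones insulate the cloning region from read-through transcription in bacteria. A T7 promoter sits just beyond attR3. The short lacI and lacZα fragments detected are likely non-functional backbone remnants. The system as a whole is intended for rapid combinatorial genetic manipulation of mammalian cells, with this plasmid supplying a customisable module.
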