Features (pLannotate 1.2.2; 9 found; start..end, strand, type, name):
    121..213     +  CDS            lacI (fragment): lac repressor; lacI; The lac repressor binds to the lac operator to inhibit transcription in E. coli. This inhibition can be relieved by adding lactose or isopropyl-β-D-thiogalactopyranoside (IPTG).
    268..295     -  terminator     rrnB T2 terminator: transcription terminator T2 from the E. coli rrnB gene
    427..470     +  terminator     rrnB T1 terminator: Escherichia coli rrnB; transcription terminator T1 from the E. coli rrnB gene
    517..553     -  CDS            lacZα (fragment): LacZα fragment of β-galactosidase; lacZ fragment
    603..727     -  protein_bind   attR4: mutant version of attR; recombination site for the Gateway® LR reaction LR Clonase™
    838..961     +  protein_bind   attR3: mutant version of attR; recombination site for the Gateway® LR reaction LR Clonase™
   1017..1035    -  promoter       T7 promoter: promoter for bacteriophage T7 RNA polymerase
   1169..1978    +  CDS            KanR: aminoglycoside phosphotransferase; aph(3')-Ia; confers resistance to kanamycin in bacteria or G418 (Geneticin®) in eukaryotes
   2125..2713    +  rep_origin     ori: high-copy-number ColE1/pMB1/pBR322/pUC origin of replication
>Addgene plasmid #62086 | pMuLE ENTR MCS R4-R3 | depositor full sequence | sequence record 101375 | Full Sequence
CTTTCCTGCGTTATCCCCTGATTCTGTGGATAACCGTATTACCGCCTTTGAGTGAGCTGATACCGCTCGC
CGCAGCCGAACGACCGAGCGCAGCGAGTCAGTGAGCGAGGAAGCGGAAGAGCGCCCAATACGCAAACCGC
CTCTCCCCGCGCGTTGGCCGATTCATTAATGCAGCTGGCACGACAGGTTTCCCGACTGGAAAGCGGGCAG
TGAGCGCAACGCAATTAATACGCGTACCGCTAGCCAGGAAGAGTTTGTAGAAACGCAAAAAGGCCATCCG
TCAGGATGGCCTTCTGCTTAGTTTGATGCCTGGCAGTTTATGGCGGGCGTCCTGCCCGCCACCCTCCGGG
CCGTTGCTTCACAACGTTCAAATCCGCTCCCGGCGGATTTGTCCTACTCAGGAGAGCGTTCACCGACAAA
CAACAGATAAAACGAAAGGCCCAGTCTTCCGACTGAGCCTTTCGTTTTATTTGATGCCTGGCAGTTCCCT
ACTCTCGCGTTAACGCTAGCATGGATGTTTTCCCAGTCACGACGTTGTAAAACGACGGCCAGTCTTAAGC
TCGGGCCCCTACAGGTCACTAATACCATCTAAGTAGTTGATTCATAGTGACTGGATATGTTGTGTTTTAC
AGTATTATGTAGTCTGTTTTTTATGCAAAATCTAATTTAATATATTGATATTTATATCATTTTACGTTTC
TCGTTCAACTTTTCTATACAAAGTTGGGAGACCCAAGCTTGGTACCGAGCTCGGATCCACTAGTAACGGC
CGCCAGTGTGCTGGAATTCTGCAGATATCCATCACACTGGCGGCCGCTCGAGCATGCATCTAGAGGACAA
CTTTGTATAATAAAGTTGAACGAGAAACGTAAAATGATATAAATATCAATATATTAAATTAGATTTTGCA
TAAAAAACAGACTACATAATACTGTAAAACACAACATATCCAGTCACTATGAATCAACTACTTAGATGGT
ATTAGTGACCTGTACTGCAGGGCGGCCGCGATATCCCCTATAGTGAGTCGTATTACATGGTCATAGCTGT
TTCCTGGCAGCTCTGGCCCGTGTCTCAAAATCTCTGATGTTACATTGCACAAGATAAAAATATATCATCA
TGAACAATAAAACTGTCTGCTTACATAAACAGTAATACAAGGGGTGTTATGAGCCATATTCAACGGGAAA
CGTCGAGGCCGCGATTAAATTCCAACATGGATGCTGATTTATATGGGTATAAATGGGCTCGCGATAATGT
CGGGCAATCAGGTGCGACAATCTATCGCTTGTATGGGAAGCCCGATGCGCCAGAGTTGTTTCTGAAACAT
GGCAAAGGTAGCGTTGCCAATGATGTTACAGATGAGATGGTCAGACTAAACTGGCTGACGGAATTTATGC
CTCTTCCGACCATCAAGCATTTTATCCGTACTCCTGATGATGCATGGTTACTCACCACTGCGATCCCCGG
AAAAACAGCATTCCAGGTATTAGAAGAATATCCTGATTCAGGTGAAAATATTGTTGATGCGCTGGCAGTG
TTCCTGCGCCGGTTGCATTCGATTCCTGTTTGTAATTGTCCTTTTAACAGCGATCGCGTATTTCGTCTCG
CTCAGGCGCAATCACGAATGAATAACGGTTTGGTTGATGCGAGTGATTTTGATGACGAGCGTAATGGCTG
GCCTGTTGAACAAGTCTGGAAAGAAATGCATAAACTTTTGCCATTCTCACCGGATTCAGTCGTCACTCAT
GGTGATTTCTCACTTGATAACCTTATTTTTGACGAGGGGAAATTAATAGGTTGTATTGATGTTGGACGAG
TCGGAATCGCAGACCGATACCAGGATCTTGCCATCCTATGGAACTGCCTCGGTGAGTTTTCTCCTTCATT
ACAGAAACGGCTTTTTCAAAAATATGGTATTGATAATCCTGATATGAATAAATTGCAGTTTCATTTGATG
CTCGATGAGTTTTTCTAATCAGAATTGGTTAATTGGTTGTAACACTGGCAGAGCATTACGCTGACTTGAC
GGGACGGCGCAAGCTCATGACCAAAATCCCTTAACGTGAGTTACGCGTCGTTCCACTGAGCGTCAGACCC
CGTAGAAAAGATCAAAGGATCTTCTTGAGATCCTTTTTTTCTGCGCGTAATCTGCTGCTTGCAAACAAAA
AAACCACCGCTACCAGCGGTGGTTTGTTTGCCGGATCAAGAGCTACCAACTCTTTTTCCGAAGGTAACTG
GCTTCAGCAGAGCGCAGATACCAAATACTGTTCTTCTAGTGTAGCCGTAGTTAGGCCACCACTTCAAGAA
CTCTGTAGCACCGCCTACATACCTCGCTCTGCTAATCCTGTTACCAGTGGCTGCTGCCAGTGGCGATAAG
TCGTGTCTTACCGGGTTGGACTCAAGACGATAGTTACCGGATAAGGCGCAGCGGTCGGGCTGAACGGGGG
GTTCGTGCACACAGCCCAGCTTGGAGCGAACGACCTACACCGAACTGAGATACCTACAGCGTGAGCTATG
AGAAAGCGCCACGCTTCCCGAAGGGAGAAAGGCGGACAGGTATCCGGTAAGCGGCAGGGTCGGAACAGGA
GAGCGCACGAGGGAGCTTCCAGGGGGAAACGCCTGGTATCTTTATAGTCCTGTCGGGTTTCGCCACCTCT
GACTTGAGCGTCGATTTTTGTGATGCTCGTCAGGGGGGCGGAGCCTATGGAAAAACGCCAGCAACGCGGC
CTTTTTACGGTTCCTGGCCTTTTGCTGGCCTTTTGCTCACATGTT
