>Addgene plasmid #62086 | pMuLE ENTR MCS R4-R3 | addgene partial sequence | sequence record 103695 | M13-Rev 5'-CAGGAAACAGCTATGACC-3'
TCACTAATACCATCTAAGTAGTTGATTCATAGTGACTGGATATGTTGTGTTTTACAGTATTATGTAGTCT
GTTTTTTATGCAAAATCTAATTTAATATATTGATATTTATATCATTTTACGTTTCTCGTTCAACTTTATT
ATACAAAGTTGTCCTCTAGATGCATGCTCGAGCGGCCGCCAGTGTGATGGATATCTGCAGAATTCCAGCA
C
