>Addgene plasmid #62086 | pMuLE ENTR MCS R4-R3 | addgene partial sequence | sequence record 106093 | M13-F20 5'-TGTAAAACGACGGCCAGT-3'
TTGATTCATAGTGACTGGATATGTTGTGTTTTACAGTATTATGTAGTCTGTTTTTTATGCAAAATCTAAT
TTAATATATTGATATTTATATCATTTTACGTTTCTCGTTCAACTTTTCTATACAAAGTTGGGAGACCCAA
GCTTGGTACCGAGCTCGGATCCACTAGTAACGGCCG
